Addgene plasmid #49662: pVRa11_3726
Depositing lab: Christopher Voigt. Depositing organization: University of California, San Francisco (UCSF). Publication: Design of orthogonal genetic switches based on a crosstalk map of sigmas, anti-sigmas, and promoters. Rhodius VA, Segall-Shapiro TH, Sharon BD, Ghodasara A, Orlova E, Tabakh H, Burkhardt DH, Clancy K, Peterson TC, Gross CA, Voigt CA. Mol Syst Biol. 2013 Oct 29;9:702. doi: 10.1038/msb.2013.58. PubMed 24169405.
Backbone
  Vector backbone: pVRa
  Vector type: Bacterial Expression, Synthetic Biology
Growth in bacteria
  Bacterial resistance: Ampicillin, 100 μg/mL
  Growth temperature: 37°C
  Growth strain: DH10B
  Copy number: Low Copy
Gene/Insert
  Gene/Insert name: ECF11_3726
  Species: Pseudomonas syringae pv. tomato str. DC3000
  Mutation: Codon optimized for E.coli
  Promoter: pT7-lacO
  Tag / fusion protein: His6-PreScission (N terminal on backbone)
  Cloning method: Restriction Enzyme; 5′ cloning site NdeI (not destroyed); 3′ cloning site HindIII (not destroyed)
  Sequencing primers: 5′ CGATATAGGCGCCAGCAAC; 3′ CAGCAGCCAACTCAGCTTC
Terms and licenses: Academic/Nonprofit Terms; Industry Terms: Not Available to Industry
How to cite: pVRa11_3726 was a gift from Christopher Voigt (Addgene plasmid # 49662 ; http://n2t.net/addgene:49662 ; RRID:Addgene_49662)
