[The description below was written by a language model from this plasmid's Addgene catalogue record and pLannotate feature annotations shown in this document.]
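Description:
pVRa11_3726 is a bacterial expression plasmid from a synthetic biology collection of extracytoplasmic function (ECF) sigma factors, built on the pVRa backbone. It carries ECF11_3726, a sigma factor gene from Pseudomonas syringae pv. tomato str. DC3000 that has been codon optimized for E. coli and cloned between NdeI and HindIII sites, both of which are retained. The 6,062 nt feature table shows a pET-like architecture: a pBR322-type ColE1 origin together with the bom region and the rop gene, which keeps copy number low in line with the catalogue's low-copy designation, plus an f1 phage origin and an ampicillin resistance cassette (bla with its own promoter) for selection. Short tetracycline-resistance fragments are annotated, which look like nonfunctional remnants of the parental backbone.

Expression is driven by a T7 promoter immediately followed by a lac operator, then the strong T7 gene 10 ribosome binding site, with a T7 terminator downstream. A plasmid-borne lacI gene under its own promoter supplies repressor, so transcription requires T7 RNA polymerase in the host and is inducible with IPTG. According to the catalogue, the backbone provides an N-terminal His6 tag followed by a PreScission protease cleavage site; the short tag fragment annotated just after the RBS is probably that His stretch. The sigma factor coding sequence itself is not annotated by the automated tool and presumably occupies the unannotated region spanning the sequence origin. A further His-tag fragment and a T7 gene 10-derived fragment lie upstream of the terminator, but the record does not indicate whether they are translated. The associated publication indicates the plasmid was used for controlled sigma factor expression in mapping crosstalk among sigmas, anti-sigmas and promoters to design orthogonal genetic switches.
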