Features (pLannotate 1.2.2; 19 found; start..end, strand, type, name):
    637..654     +  CDS            9xHis (fragment): 9xHis affinity tag
    664..713     +  CDS            SET1 (fragment): solubility-enhancement tag derived from T7 phage gene 10B
    721..768     +  terminator     T7 terminator: transcription terminator for bacteriophage T7 RNA polymerase
    805..1260    +  rep_origin     f1 ori (sequence partly withheld): f1 bacteriophage origin of replication; arrow indicates direction of (+) strand synthesis
   1287..1391    +  promoter       AmpR promoter: bla
   1392..2252    +  CDS            AmpR: β-lactamase; bla; confers resistance to ampicillin, carbenicillin, and related antibiotics
   2423..3011    +  rep_origin     ori: high-copy-number ColE1/pMB1/pBR322/pUC origin of replication
   3197..3339    -  misc_feature   bom: basis of mobility region from pBR322
   3441..3632    -  CDS            rop: Rop protein, which maintains plasmids at low copy number; rop
   3649..4029    +  CDS            YPB1_ECOLX: Protein predicted: Swiss-Prot protein existence level 4. From Escherichia coli.
   4101..4392    -  CDS            TcR (fragment): tetracycline efflux protein; tet; confers resistance to tetracycline
   4407..4428    -  protein_bind   CAP binding site: CAP binding activates transcription in the presence of cAMP. E. coli catabolite activator protein
   4441..5523    -  CDS            lacI: lac repressor; lacI; The lac repressor binds to the lac operator to inhibit transcription in E. coli. This inhibition can be relieved by adding lactose or isopropyl-β-D-thiogalactopyranoside (IPTG).
   5524..5601    -  promoter       lacI promoter: lacI
   5609..5888    -  CDS            TcR (fragment): tetracycline efflux protein; tet; confers resistance to tetracycline
   5910..5928    +  promoter       T7 promoter: promoter for bacteriophage T7 RNA polymerase
   5929..5953    +  protein_bind   lac operator: The lac repressor binds to the lac operator to inhibit transcription in E. coli. This inhibition can be relieved by adding lactose or isopropyl-β-D-thiogalactopyranoside (IPTG). lac repressor encoded by lacI
   5968..5990    +  RBS            RBS: efficient ribosome binding site from bacteriophage T7 gene 10 (Olins and Rangwala, 1989)
   6009..6025    +  CDS            capTEV™ (fragment): composite tag for in vivo biotinylation, TEV protease cleavage, and 6xHis tagging
>Addgene plasmid #49662 | pVRa11_3726 | depositor full sequence | sequence record 74434 | pVRa11_3726 sequence 6062 bps
ATGCGTATTACCGCAAGCCTGCGTACCTTTTGTCATCTGAGCACACCGCATAGCGATAGCACCACCAGTC
GTCTGTGGATTGATGAAGTTACCGCAGTTGCACGTCAGCGTGATCGTGATAGCTTTATGCGCATCTATGA
TCATTTTGCACCGCGTCTGCTGCGTTATCTGACCGGTCTGAATGTTCCGGAAGGTCAGGCAGAAGAACTG
GTTCAAGAGGTTCTGCTGAAACTGTGGCATAAAGCAGAAAGTTTTGATCCGAGCAAAGCAAGCCTGGGCA
CCTGGCTGTTTCGTATTGCACGTAATCTGTATATTGACAGCGTGCGTAAAGATCGTGGTTGGGTTCAGGT
TCAGAATAGCCTGGAACAGCTGGAACGTCTGGAAGCACCGGTTGATCGTACCCTGGATTATAGCCAGCGT
CAAGAACAGCAGCTGAATAGTGCAATTCAGAATCTGCCGACCGATCAGGCAAAAGTTCTGCGTATGAGCT
ATTTTGAAGCACTGAGCCATCGTGAAATTAGCGAACGCCTGGATATGCCGCTGGGCACCGTTAAAAGCTG
TCTGCGTCTGGCATTTCAGAAACTGCGTAGCCGTATTGAAGAAAGCTAAGGATCCAAGCTTGCGGCCGCA
CTCGAGCACCACCACCACCACCACTGAGATCCGGCTGCTAACAAAGCCCGAAAGGAAGCTGAGTTGGCTG
CTGCCACCGCTGAGCAATAACTAGCATAACCCCTTGGGGCCTCTAAACGGGTCTTGAGGGGTTTTTTGCT
GAAAGGAGGAACTATATCCGGATTGGCGAATGGG
[124 nt withheld, positions 805-928]
C
[91 nt withheld, positions 930-1020]
A
[49 nt withheld, positions 1022-1070]
CCTTTGACGTTGGAGTCCACGTTCTTT
[37 nt withheld, positions 1098-1134]
ACCCTATCTCGGTCTATTCTTTTGATTTATAAGGGATTTTGCCGATTTCGGCCTATTGGTTAAAAAATGA
GCTGATTTAACAAAAATTTAACGCGAATTTTAACAAAATATTAACGTTTACAATTTCAGGTGGCACTTTT
CGGGGAAATGTGCGCGGAACCCCTATTTGTTTATTTTTCTAAATACATTCAAATATGTATCCGCTCATGA
GACAATAACCCTGATAAATGCTTCAATAATATTGAAAAAGGAAGAGTATGAGTATTCAACATTTCCGTGT
CGCCCTTATTCCCTTTTTTGCGGCATTTTGCCTTCCTGTTTTTGCTCACCCAGAAACGCTGGTGAAAGTA
AAAGATGCTGAAGATCAGTTGGGTGCACGAGTGGGTTACATCGAACTGGATCTCAACAGCGGTAAGATCC
TTGAGAGTTTTCGCCCCGAAGAACGTTTTCCAATGATGAGCACTTTTAAAGTTCTGCTATGTGGCGCGGT
ATTATCCCGTATTGACGCCGGGCAAGAGCAACTCGGTCGCCGCATACACTATTCTCAGAATGACTTGGTT
GAGTACTCACCAGTCACAGAAAAGCATCTTACGGATGGCATGACAGTAAGAGAATTATGCAGTGCTGCCA
TAACCATGAGTGATAACACTGCGGCCAACTTACTTCTGACAACGATCGGAGGACCGAAGGAGCTAACCGC
TTTTTTGCACAACATGGGGGATCATGTAACTCGCCTTGATCGTTGGGAACCGGAGCTGAATGAAGCCATA
CCAAACGACGAGCGTGACACCACGATGCCTGCAGCAATGGCAACAACGTTGCGCAAACTATTAACTGGCG
AACTACTTACTCTAGCTTCCCGGCAACAATTAATAGACTGGATGGAGGCGGATAAAGTTGCAGGACCACT
TCTGCGCTCGGCCCTTCCGGCTGGCTGGTTTATTGCTGATAAATCTGGAGCCGGTGAGCGTGGGTCTCGC
GGTATCATTGCAGCACTGGGGCCAGATGGTAAGCCCTCCCGTATCGTAGTTATCTACACGACGGGGAGTC
AGGCAACTATGGATGAACGAAATAGACAGATCGCTGAGATAGGTGCCTCACTGATTAAGCATTGGTAACT
GTCAGACCAAGTTTACTCATATATACTTTAGATTGATTTAAAACTTCATTTTTAATTTAAAAGGATCTAG
GTGAAGATCCTTTTTGATAATCTCATGACCAAAATCCCTTAACGTGAGTTTTCGTTCCACTGAGCGTCAG
ACCCCGTAGAAAAGATCAAAGGATCTTCTTGAGATCCTTTTTTTCTGCGCGTAATCTGCTGCTTGCAAAC
AAAAAAACCACCGCTACCAGCGGTGGTTTGTTTGCCGGATCAAGAGCTACCAACTCTTTTTCCGAAGGTA
ACTGGCTTCAGCAGAGCGCAGATACCAAATACTGTCCTTCTAGTGTAGCCGTAGTTAGGCCACCACTTCA
AGAACTCTGTAGCACCGCCTACATACCTCGCTCTGCTAATCCTGTTACCAGTGGCTGCTGCCAGTGGCGA
TAAGTCGTGTCTTACCGGGTTGGACTCAAGACGATAGTTACCGGATAAGGCGCAGCGGTCGGGCTGAACG
GGGGGTTCGTGCACACAGCCCAGCTTGGAGCGAACGACCTACACCGAACTGAGATACCTACAGCGTGAGC
TATGAGAAAGCGCCACGCTTCCCGAAGGGAGAAAGGCGGACAGGTATCCGGTAAGCGGCAGGGTCGGAAC
AGGAGAGCGCACGAGGGAGCTTCCAGGGGGAAACGCCTGGTATCTTTATAGTCCTGTCGGGTTTCGCCAC
CTCTGACTTGAGCGTCGATTTTTGTGATGCTCGTCAGGGGGGCGGAGCCTATGGAAAAACGCCAGCAACG
CGGCCTTTTTACGGTTCCTGGCCTTTTGCTGGCCTTTTGCTCACATGTTCTTTCCTGCGTTATCCCCTGA
TTCTGTGGATAACCGTATTACCGCCTTTGAGTGAGCTGATACCGCTCGCCGCAGCCGAACGACCGAGCGC
AGCGAGTCAGTGAGCGAGGAAGCGGAAGAGCGCCTGATGCGGTATTTTCTCCTTACGCATCTGTGCGGTA
TTTCACACCGCATATATGGTGCACTCTCAGTACAATCTGCTCTGATGCCGCATAGTTAAGCCAGTATACA
CTCCGCTATCGCTACGTGACTGGGTCATGGCTGCGCCCCGACACCCGCCAACACCCGCTGACGCGCCCTG
ACGGGCTTGTCTGCTCCCGGCATCCGCTTACAGACAAGCTGTGACCGTCTCCGGGAGCTGCATGTGTCAG
AGGTTTTCACCGTCATCACCGAAACGCGCGAGGCAGCTGCGGTAAAGCTCATCAGCGTGGTCGTGAAGCG
ATTCACAGATGTCTGCCTGTTCATCCGCGTCCAGCTCGTTGAGTTTCTCCAGAAGCGTTAATGTCTGGCT
TCTGATAAAGCGGGCCATGTTAAGGGCGGTTTTTTCCTGTTTGGTCACTGATGCCTCCGTGTAAGGGGGA
TTTCTGTTCATGGGGGTAATGATACCGATGAAACGAGAGAGGATGCTCACGATACGGGTTACTGATGATG
AACATGCCCGGTTACTGGAACGTTGTGAGGGTAAACAACTGGCGGTATGGATGCGGCGGGACCAGAGAAA
AATCACTCAGGGTCAATGCCAGCGCTTCGTTAATACAGATGTAGGTGTTCCACAGGGTAGCCAGCAGCAT
CCTGCGATGCAGATCCGGAACATAATGGTGCAGGGCGCTGACTTCCGCGTTTCCAGACTTTACGAAACAC
GGAAACCGAAGACCATTCATGTTGTTGCTCAGGTCGCAGACGTTTTGCAGCAGCAGTCGCTTCACGTTCG
CTCGCGTATCGGTGATTCATTCTGCTAACCAGTAAGGCAACCCCGCCAGCCTAGCCGGGTCCTCAACGAC
AGGAGCACGATCATGCGCACCCGTGGGGCCGCCATGCCGGCGATAATGGCCTGCTTCTCGCCGAAACGTT
TGGTGGCGGGACCAGTGACGAAGGCTTGAGCGAGGGCGTGCAAGATTCCGAATACCGCAAGCGACAGGCC
GATCATCGTCGCGCTCCAGCGAAAGCGGTCCTCGCCGAAAATGACCCAGAGCGCTGCCGGCACCTGTCCT
ACGAGTTGCATGATAAAGAAGACAGTCATAAGTGCGGCGACGATAGTCATGCCCCGCGCCCACCGGAAGG
AGCTGACTGGGTTGAAGGCTCTCAAGGGCATCGGTCGAGATCCCGGTGCCTAATGAGTGAGCTAACTTAC
ATTAATTGCGTTGCGCTCACTGCCCGCTTTCCAGTCGGGAAACCTGTCGTGCCAGCTGCATTAATGAATC
GGCCAACGCGCGGGGAGAGGCGGTTTGCGTATTGGGCGCCAGGGTGGTTTTTCTTTTCACCAGTGAGACG
GGCAACAGCTGATTGCCCTTCACCGCCTGGCCCTGAGAGAGTTGCAGCAAGCGGTCCACGCTGGTTTGCC
CCAGCAGGCGAAAATCCTGTTTGATGGTGGTTAACGGCGGGATATAACATGAGCTGTCTTCGGTATCGTC
GTATCCCACTACCGAGATATCCGCACCAACGCGCAGCCCGGACTCGGTAATGGCGCGCATTGCGCCCAGC
GCCATCTGATCGTTGGCAACCAGCATCGCAGTGGGAACGATGCCCTCATTCAGCATTTGCATGGTTTGTT
GAAAACCGGACATGGCACTCCAGTCGCCTTCCCGTTCCGCTATCGGCTGAATTTGATTGCGAGTGAGATA
TTTATGCCAGCCAGCCAGACGCAGACGCGCCGAGACAGAACTTAATGGGCCCGCTAACAGCGCGATTTGC
TGGTGACCCAATGCGACCAGATGCTCCACGCCCAGTCGCGTACCGTCTTCATGGGAGAAAATAATACTGT
TGATGGGTGTCTGGTCAGAGACATCAAGAAATAACGCCGGAACATTAGTGCAGGCAGCTTCCACAGCAAT
GGCATCCTGGTCATCCAGCGGATAGTTAATGATCAGCCCACTGACGCGTTGCGCGAGAAGATTGTGCACC
GCCGCTTTACAGGCTTCGACGCCGCTTCGTTCTACCATCGACACCACCACGCTGGCACCCAGTTGATCGG
CGCGAGATTTAATCGCCGCGACAATTTGCGACGGCGCGTGCAGGGCCAGACTGGAGGTGGCAACGCCAAT
CAGCAACGACTGTTTGCCCGCCAGTTGTTGTGCCACGCGGTTGGGAATGTAATTCAGCTCCGCCATCGCC
GCTTCCACTTTTTCCCGCGTTTTCGCAGAAACGTGGCTGGCCTGGTTCACCACGCGGGAAACGGTCTGAT
AAGAGACACCGGCATACTCTGCGACATCGTATAACGTTACTGGTTTCACATTCACCACCCTGAATTGACT
CTCTTCCGGGCGCTATCATGCCATACCGCGAAAGGTTTTGCGCCATTCGATGGTGTCCGGGATCTCGACG
CTCTCCCTTATGCGACTCCTGCATTAGGAAGCAGCCCAGTAGTAGGTTGAGGCCGTTGAGCACCGCCGCC
GCAAGGAATGGTGCATGCAAGGAGATGGCGCCCAACAGTCCCCCGGCCACGGGGCCTGCCACCATACCCA
CGCCGAAACAAGCGCTCATGAGCCCGAAGTGGCGAGCCCGATCTTCCCCATCGGTGATGTCGGCGATATA
GGCGCCAGCAACCGCACCTGTGGCGCCGGTGATGCCGGCCACGATGCGTCCGGCGTAGAGGATCGAGATC
TCGATCCCGCGAAATTAATACGACTCACTATAGGGGAATTGTGAGCGGATAACAATTCCCCTCTAGAAAT
AATTTTGTTTAACTTTAAGAAGGAGATATACCATGGGCAGCAGCCATCATCATCATCATCACAGCAGCGG
CCTGGAAGTTCTGTTCCAGGGGCCCCAT
