>Addgene plasmid #49662 | pVRa11_3726 | depositor partial sequence | sequence record 74002 | ECF gene
ATGCGTATTACCGCAAGCCTGCGTACCTTTTGTCATCTGAGCACACCGCATAGCGATAGCACCACCAGTC
GTCTGTGGATTGATGAAGTTACCGCAGTTGCACGTCAGCGTGATCGTGATAGCTTTATGCGCATCTATGA
TCATTTTGCACCGCGTCTGCTGCGTTATCTGACCGGTCTGAATGTTCCGGAAGGTCAGGCAGAAGAACTG
GTTCAAGAGGTTCTGCTGAAACTGTGGCATAAAGCAGAAAGTTTTGATCCGAGCAAAGCAAGCCTGGGCA
CCTGGCTGTTTCGTATTGCACGTAATCTGTATATTGACAGCGTGCGTAAAGATCGTGGTTGGGTTCAGGT
TCAGAATAGCCTGGAACAGCTGGAACGTCTGGAAGCACCGGTTGATCGTACCCTGGATTATAGCCAGCGT
CAAGAACAGCAGCTGAATAGTGCAATTCAGAATCTGCCGACCGATCAGGCAAAAGTTCTGCGTATGAGCT
ATTTTGAAGCACTGAGCCATCGTGAAATTAGCGAACGCCTGGATATGCCGCTGGGCACCGTTAAAAGCTG
TCTGCGTCTGGCATTTCAGAAACTGCGTAGCCGTATTGAAGAAAGCTAA
