>Addgene plasmid #49662 | pVRa11_3726 | depositor partial sequence | sequence record 74003 | pVRa backbone
GGATCCAAGCTTGCGGCCGCACTCGAGCACCACCACCACCACCACTGAGATCCGGCTGCTAACAAAGCCC
GAAAGGAAGCTGAGTTGGCTGCTGCCACCGCTGAGCAATAACTAGCATAACCCCTTGGGGCCTCTAAACG
GGTCTTGAGGGGTTTTTTGCTGAAAGGAGGAACTATATCCGGATTGGCGAATGGG
[124 nt withheld, positions 196-319]
C
[91 nt withheld, positions 321-411]
A
[49 nt withheld, positions 413-461]
CCTTTGACGTTGGAGTCCACGTTCTTT
[37 nt withheld, positions 489-525]
ACCCTATCTCGGTCTATTCTTTTGATTTATAAGGGATTTTGCCGATTTCGGCCTATTGGTTAAAAAATGA
GCTGATTTAACAAAAATTTAACGCGAATTTTAACAAAATATTAACGTTTACAATTTCAGGTGGCACTTTT
CGGGGAAATGTGCGCGGAACCCCTATTTGTTTATTTTTCTAAATACATTCAAATATGTATCCGCTCATGA
GACAATAACCCTGATAAATGCTTCAATAATATTGAAAAAGGAAGAGTATGAGTATTCAACATTTCCGTGT
CGCCCTTATTCCCTTTTTTGCGGCATTTTGCCTTCCTGTTTTTGCTCACCCAGAAACGCTGGTGAAAGTA
AAAGATGCTGAAGATCAGTTGGGTGCACGAGTGGGTTACATCGAACTGGATCTCAACAGCGGTAAGATCC
TTGAGAGTTTTCGCCCCGAAGAACGTTTTCCAATGATGAGCACTTTTAAAGTTCTGCTATGTGGCGCGGT
ATTATCCCGTATTGACGCCGGGCAAGAGCAACTCGGTCGCCGCATACACTATTCTCAGAATGACTTGGTT
GAGTACTCACCAGTCACAGAAAAGCATCTTACGGATGGCATGACAGTAAGAGAATTATGCAGTGCTGCCA
TAACCATGAGTGATAACACTGCGGCCAACTTACTTCTGACAACGATCGGAGGACCGAAGGAGCTAACCGC
TTTTTTGCACAACATGGGGGATCATGTAACTCGCCTTGATCGTTGGGAACCGGAGCTGAATGAAGCCATA
CCAAACGACGAGCGTGACACCACGATGCCTGCAGCAATGGCAACAACGTTGCGCAAACTATTAACTGGCG
AACTACTTACTCTAGCTTCCCGGCAACAATTAATAGACTGGATGGAGGCGGATAAAGTTGCAGGACCACT
TCTGCGCTCGGCCCTTCCGGCTGGCTGGTTTATTGCTGATAAATCTGGAGCCGGTGAGCGTGGGTCTCGC
GGTATCATTGCAGCACTGGGGCCAGATGGTAAGCCCTCCCGTATCGTAGTTATCTACACGACGGGGAGTC
AGGCAACTATGGATGAACGAAATAGACAGATCGCTGAGATAGGTGCCTCACTGATTAAGCATTGGTAACT
GTCAGACCAAGTTTACTCATATATACTTTAGATTGATTTAAAACTTCATTTTTAATTTAAAAGGATCTAG
GTGAAGATCCTTTTTGATAATCTCATGACCAAAATCCCTTAACGTGAGTTTTCGTTCCACTGAGCGTCAG
ACCCCGTAGAAAAGATCAAAGGATCTTCTTGAGATCCTTTTTTTCTGCGCGTAATCTGCTGCTTGCAAAC
AAAAAAACCACCGCTACCAGCGGTGGTTTGTTTGCCGGATCAAGAGCTACCAACTCTTTTTCCGAAGGTA
ACTGGCTTCAGCAGAGCGCAGATACCAAATACTGTCCTTCTAGTGTAGCCGTAGTTAGGCCACCACTTCA
AGAACTCTGTAGCACCGCCTACATACCTCGCTCTGCTAATCCTGTTACCAGTGGCTGCTGCCAGTGGCGA
TAAGTCGTGTCTTACCGGGTTGGACTCAAGACGATAGTTACCGGATAAGGCGCAGCGGTCGGGCTGAACG
GGGGGTTCGTGCACACAGCCCAGCTTGGAGCGAACGACCTACACCGAACTGAGATACCTACAGCGTGAGC
TATGAGAAAGCGCCACGCTTCCCGAAGGGAGAAAGGCGGACAGGTATCCGGTAAGCGGCAGGGTCGGAAC
AGGAGAGCGCACGAGGGAGCTTCCAGGGGGAAACGCCTGGTATCTTTATAGTCCTGTCGGGTTTCGCCAC
CTCTGACTTGAGCGTCGATTTTTGTGATGCTCGTCAGGGGGGCGGAGCCTATGGAAAAACGCCAGCAACG
CGGCCTTTTTACGGTTCCTGGCCTTTTGCTGGCCTTTTGCTCACATGTTCTTTCCTGCGTTATCCCCTGA
TTCTGTGGATAACCGTATTACCGCCTTTGAGTGAGCTGATACCGCTCGCCGCAGCCGAACGACCGAGCGC
AGCGAGTCAGTGAGCGAGGAAGCGGAAGAGCGCCTGATGCGGTATTTTCTCCTTACGCATCTGTGCGGTA
TTTCACACCGCATATATGGTGCACTCTCAGTACAATCTGCTCTGATGCCGCATAGTTAAGCCAGTATACA
CTCCGCTATCGCTACGTGACTGGGTCATGGCTGCGCCCCGACACCCGCCAACACCCGCTGACGCGCCCTG
ACGGGCTTGTCTGCTCCCGGCATCCGCTTACAGACAAGCTGTGACCGTCTCCGGGAGCTGCATGTGTCAG
AGGTTTTCACCGTCATCACCGAAACGCGCGAGGCAGCTGCGGTAAAGCTCATCAGCGTGGTCGTGAAGCG
ATTCACAGATGTCTGCCTGTTCATCCGCGTCCAGCTCGTTGAGTTTCTCCAGAAGCGTTAATGTCTGGCT
TCTGATAAAGCGGGCCATGTTAAGGGCGGTTTTTTCCTGTTTGGTCACTGATGCCTCCGTGTAAGGGGGA
TTTCTGTTCATGGGGGTAATGATACCGATGAAACGAGAGAGGATGCTCACGATACGGGTTACTGATGATG
AACATGCCCGGTTACTGGAACGTTGTGAGGGTAAACAACTGGCGGTATGGATGCGGCGGGACCAGAGAAA
AATCACTCAGGGTCAATGCCAGCGCTTCGTTAATACAGATGTAGGTGTTCCACAGGGTAGCCAGCAGCAT
CCTGCGATGCAGATCCGGAACATAATGGTGCAGGGCGCTGACTTCCGCGTTTCCAGACTTTACGAAACAC
GGAAACCGAAGACCATTCATGTTGTTGCTCAGGTCGCAGACGTTTTGCAGCAGCAGTCGCTTCACGTTCG
CTCGCGTATCGGTGATTCATTCTGCTAACCAGTAAGGCAACCCCGCCAGCCTAGCCGGGTCCTCAACGAC
AGGAGCACGATCATGCGCACCCGTGGGGCCGCCATGCCGGCGATAATGGCCTGCTTCTCGCCGAAACGTT
TGGTGGCGGGACCAGTGACGAAGGCTTGAGCGAGGGCGTGCAAGATTCCGAATACCGCAAGCGACAGGCC
GATCATCGTCGCGCTCCAGCGAAAGCGGTCCTCGCCGAAAATGACCCAGAGCGCTGCCGGCACCTGTCCT
ACGAGTTGCATGATAAAGAAGACAGTCATAAGTGCGGCGACGATAGTCATGCCCCGCGCCCACCGGAAGG
AGCTGACTGGGTTGAAGGCTCTCAAGGGCATCGGTCGAGATCCCGGTGCCTAATGAGTGAGCTAACTTAC
ATTAATTGCGTTGCGCTCACTGCCCGCTTTCCAGTCGGGAAACCTGTCGTGCCAGCTGCATTAATGAATC
GGCCAACGCGCGGGGAGAGGCGGTTTGCGTATTGGGCGCCAGGGTGGTTTTTCTTTTCACCAGTGAGACG
GGCAACAGCTGATTGCCCTTCACCGCCTGGCCCTGAGAGAGTTGCAGCAAGCGGTCCACGCTGGTTTGCC
CCAGCAGGCGAAAATCCTGTTTGATGGTGGTTAACGGCGGGATATAACATGAGCTGTCTTCGGTATCGTC
GTATCCCACTACCGAGATATCCGCACCAACGCGCAGCCCGGACTCGGTAATGGCGCGCATTGCGCCCAGC
GCCATCTGATCGTTGGCAACCAGCATCGCAGTGGGAACGATGCCCTCATTCAGCATTTGCATGGTTTGTT
GAAAACCGGACATGGCACTCCAGTCGCCTTCCCGTTCCGCTATCGGCTGAATTTGATTGCGAGTGAGATA
TTTATGCCAGCCAGCCAGACGCAGACGCGCCGAGACAGAACTTAATGGGCCCGCTAACAGCGCGATTTGC
TGGTGACCCAATGCGACCAGATGCTCCACGCCCAGTCGCGTACCGTCTTCATGGGAGAAAATAATACTGT
TGATGGGTGTCTGGTCAGAGACATCAAGAAATAACGCCGGAACATTAGTGCAGGCAGCTTCCACAGCAAT
GGCATCCTGGTCATCCAGCGGATAGTTAATGATCAGCCCACTGACGCGTTGCGCGAGAAGATTGTGCACC
GCCGCTTTACAGGCTTCGACGCCGCTTCGTTCTACCATCGACACCACCACGCTGGCACCCAGTTGATCGG
CGCGAGATTTAATCGCCGCGACAATTTGCGACGGCGCGTGCAGGGCCAGACTGGAGGTGGCAACGCCAAT
CAGCAACGACTGTTTGCCCGCCAGTTGTTGTGCCACGCGGTTGGGAATGTAATTCAGCTCCGCCATCGCC
GCTTCCACTTTTTCCCGCGTTTTCGCAGAAACGTGGCTGGCCTGGTTCACCACGCGGGAAACGGTCTGAT
AAGAGACACCGGCATACTCTGCGACATCGTATAACGTTACTGGTTTCACATTCACCACCCTGAATTGACT
CTCTTCCGGGCGCTATCATGCCATACCGCGAAAGGTTTTGCGCCATTCGATGGTGTCCGGGATCTCGACG
CTCTCCCTTATGCGACTCCTGCATTAGGAAGCAGCCCAGTAGTAGGTTGAGGCCGTTGAGCACCGCCGCC
GCAAGGAATGGTGCATGCAAGGAGATGGCGCCCAACAGTCCCCCGGCCACGGGGCCTGCCACCATACCCA
CGCCGAAACAAGCGCTCATGAGCCCGAAGTGGCGAGCCCGATCTTCCCCATCGGTGATGTCGGCGATATA
GGCGCCAGCAACCGCACCTGTGGCGCCGGTGATGCCGGCCACGATGCGTCCGGCGTAGAGGATCGAGATC
TCGATCCCGCGAAATTAATACGACTCACTATAGGGGAATTGTGAGCGGATAACAATTCCCCTCTAGAAAT
AATTTTGTTTAACTTTAAGAAGGAGATATACCATGGGCAGCAGCCATCATCATCATCATCACAGCAGCGG
CCTGGAAGTTCTGTTCCAGGGGCCCCAT
