>Addgene plasmid #49662 | pVRa11_3726 | addgene partial sequence | sequence record 77130 | pBRrevBam 5'-GGTGATGTCGGCGATATAGG-3'
CGGTGATGCCGGCCACGATGCGTCCGGCGTAGAGGATCGAGATCTCGATCCCGCGAAATTAATACGACTC
ACTATAGGGGAATTGTGAGCGGATAACAATTCCCCTCTAGAAATAATTTTGTTTAACTTTAAGAAGGAGA
TATACCATGGGCAGCAGCCATCATCATCATCATCACAGCAGCGGCCTGGAAGTTCTGTTCCAGGGGCCCC
ATATGCGTATTACCGCAAGCCTGCGTACCTTTTGTCATCTGAGCACACCGCATAGCGATAGCACCACCAG
TCGTCTGTGGATTGATGAAGTTACCGCAGTTGCACGTCAGCGTGATCGTGATAGCTTTATGCGCATCTAT
GATCATTTTGCACCGCGTCTGCTGCGTTATCTGACCGGTCTGAATGTTCCGGAAGGTCAGGCAGAAGAAC
TGGTTCAAGAGGTTCTGCTGAAACTGTGGCATAAAGCAGAAAGTTTTGATCCGAGCAAAGCAAGCCTGGG
CACCTGGCTGTTTCGTATTGCACGTAATCTGTATATTGACAGCGTGCGTAAAGATCGTGGTTGGGTTCAG
GTTCAGAATAGCCTGGAACAGCTGGAACGTCTGGAAGCACCGGTTGATCGTACCCTGGATTATAGCCAGC
GTCAAGAACAGCAGCTGAATAGTGCAATTCAGAATCTGCCGACCGATCAGGCAAAAGTTCTGCGTATGAG
CTATTTTGAAGCACTGAGCCATCGTGAAATTAGCGAACGCCTGGATATGCCGCTGGGCACCGTTAAAAGC
TGTCTGCGTCTGGCATTTCAGAAACTGCGTAGCCGTATTGAAGAAAGCTAAGGATCCAAGCTTGCGGCCG
CACTCGAGCACCACCACCACCACCACTGAGATCCGGCTGCTAACAAAGCCCGAAAGGAAGCTGAGTTGGC
TGCTGCCACCGCTGAGCAATAACTAGCATAACCCCTTGGGGCCTCTAAACGGGTCTTGAGGGGTTTTTTG
CT
